>Addgene plasmid #139666 | pORANGE GFP-Actb KI #2 | addgene full sequence | sequence record 291869 | Addgene NGS Result
ACGGTTCCTGGCCTTTTGCTGGCCTTTTGCTCACATGTGAGGGCCTATTTCCCATGATTCCTTCATATTT
GCATATACGATACAAGGCTGTTAGAGAGATAATTGGAATTAATTTGACTGTAAACACAAAGATATTAGTA
CAAAATACGTGACGTAGAAAGTAATAATTTCTTGGGTAGTTTGCAGTTTTAAAATTATGTTTTAAAATGG
ACTATCATATGCTTACCGTAACTTGAAAGTATTTCGATTTCTTGGCTTTATATATCTTGTGGAAAGGACG
AAACACCTGTGCCTTGATAGTTCGCCAGTTTTAGAGCTAGAAATAGCAAGTTAAAATAAGGCTAGTCCGT
TATCAACTTGAAAAAGTGGCACCGAGTCGGTGCTTTTTTGTTTTAGAGCTAGAAATAGCAAGTTAAAATA
AGGCTAGTCCGTTTTTAGCGCGTGCGCCAATTCTGCAGACAAATGGCTCTAGAAGCTTTCGAAGACCCTA
GACCCTGGCGAACTATCAAGGCACATTCGCCATGGCTAGCGGAGTGAGCAAGGGCGAGGAGCTGTTCACC
GGGGTGGTGCCCATCCTGGTCGAGCTGGACGGCGACGTAAACGGCCACAAGTTCAGCGTGTCCGGCGAGG
GCGAGGGCGATGCCACCTACGGCAAGCTGACCCTGAAGTTCATCTGCACCACCGGCAAGCTGCCCGTGCC
CTGGCCCACCCTCGTGACCACCCTGACCTACGGCGTGCAGTGCTTCAGCCGCTACCCCGACCACATGAAG
CAGCACGACTTCTTCAAGTCCGCCATGCCCGAAGGCTACGTCCAGGAGCGCACCATCTTCTTCAAGGACG
ACGGCAACTACAAGACCCGCGCCGAGGTGAAGTTCGAGGGCGACACCCTGGTGAACCGCATCGAGCTGAA
GGGCATCGACTTCAAGGAGGACGGCAACATCCTGGGGCACAAGCTGGAGTACAACTACAACAGCCACAAC
GTCTATATCATGGCCGACAAGCAGAAGAACGGCATCAAGGTGAACTTCAAGATCCGCCACAACATCGAGG
ACGGCAGCGTGCAGCTCGCCGACCACTACCAGCAGAACACCCCCATCGGCGACGGCCCCGTGCTGCTGCC
CGACAACCACTACCTGAGCACCCAGTCCGCCCTGAGCAAAGACCCCAACGAGAAGCGCGATCACATGGTC
CTGCTGGAGTTCGTGACCGCCGCCGGGATCACTCTCGGCATGGACGAGCTGTACAAGAGTGGAAGCGCTC
CCTGGCGAACTATCAAGGCACACTCGGGGTCTTCTCCTCGAGGATCCTAGGACGCGTCCTAGGACGCGTC
CAGAGGTACCCGTTACATAACTTACGGTAAATGGCCCGCCTGGCTGACCGCCCAACGACCCCCGCCCATT
GACGTCAATAGTAACGCCAATAGGGACTTTCCATTGACGTCAATGGGTGGAGTATTTACGGTAAACTGCC
CACTTGGCAGTACATCAAGTGTATCATATGCCAAGTACGCCCCCTATTGACGTCAATGACGGTAAATGGC
CCGCCTGGCATTGTGCCCAGTACATGACCTTATGGGACTTTCCTACTTGGCAGTACATCTACGTATTAGT
CATCGCTATTACCATGGTCGAGGTGAGCCCCACGTTCTGCTTCACTCTCCCCATCTCCCCCCCCTCCCCA
CCCCCAATTTTGTATTTATTTATTTTTTAATTATTTTGTGCAGCGATGGGGGCGGGGGGGGGGGGGGGGC
GCGCGCCAGGCGGGGCGGGGCGGGGCGAGGGGCGGGGCGGGGCGAGGCGGAGAGGTGCGGCGGCAGCCAA
TCAGAGCGGCGCGCTCCGAAAGTTTCCTTTTATGGCGAGGCGGCGGCGGCGGCGGCCCTATAAAAAGCGA
AGCGCGCGGCGGGCGGGAGTCGCTGCGCGCTGCCTTCGCCCCGTGCCCCGCTCCGCCGCCGCCTCGCGCC
GCCCGCCCCGGCTCTGACTGACCGCGTTACTCCCACAGGTGAGCGGGCGGGACGGCCCTTCTCCTCCGGG
CTGTAATTAGCTGAGCAAGAGGTAAGGGTTTAAGGGATGGTTGGTTGGTGGGGTATTAATGTTTAATTAC
CTGGAGCACCTGCCTGAAATCACTTTTTTTCAGGTTGGACCGGTGCCACCATGTACCCATACGATGTTCC
AGATTACGCTTCGCCGAAGAAAAAGCGCAAGGTCGAAGCGTCCGACAAGAAGTACAGCATCGGCCTGGAC
ATCGGCACCAACTCTGTGGGCTGGGCCGTGATCACCGACGAGTACAAGGTGCCCAGCAAGAAATTCAAGG
TGCTGGGCAACACCGACCGGCACAGCATCAAGAAGAACCTGATCGGAGCCCTGCTGTTCGACAGCGGCGA
AACAGCCGAGGCCACCCGGCTGAAGAGAACCGCCAGAAGAAGATACACCAGACGGAAGAACCGGATCTGC
TATCTGCAAGAGATCTTCAGCAACGAGATGGCCAAGGTGGACGACAGCTTCTTCCACAGACTGGAAGAGT
CCTTCCTGGTGGAAGAGGATAAGAAGCACGAGCGGCACCCCATCTTCGGCAACATCGTGGACGAGGTGGC
CTACCACGAGAAGTACCCCACCATCTACCACCTGAGAAAGAAACTGGTGGACAGCACCGACAAGGCCGAC
CTGCGGCTGATCTATCTGGCCCTGGCCCACATGATCAAGTTCCGGGGCCACTTCCTGATCGAGGGCGACC
TGAACCCCGACAACAGCGACGTGGACAAGCTGTTCATCCAGCTGGTGCAGACCTACAACCAGCTGTTCGA
GGAAAACCCCATCAACGCCAGCGGCGTGGACGCCAAGGCCATCCTGTCTGCCAGACTGAGCAAGAGCAGA
CGGCTGGAAAATCTGATCGCCCAGCTGCCCGGCGAGAAGAAGAATGGCCTGTTCGGAAACCTGATTGCCC
TGAGCCTGGGCCTGACCCCCAACTTCAAGAGCAACTTCGACCTGGCCGAGGATGCCAAACTGCAGCTGAG
CAAGGACACCTACGACGACGACCTGGACAACCTGCTGGCCCAGATCGGCGACCAGTACGCCGACCTGTTT
CTGGCCGCCAAGAACCTGTCCGACGCCATCCTGCTGAGCGACATCCTGAGAGTGAACACCGAGATCACCA
AGGCCCCCCTGAGCGCCTCTATGATCAAGAGATACGACGAGCACCACCAGGACCTGACCCTGCTGAAAGC
TCTCGTGCGGCAGCAGCTGCCTGAGAAGTACAAAGAGATTTTCTTCGACCAGAGCAAGAACGGCTACGCC
GGCTACATTGACGGCGGAGCCAGCCAGGAAGAGTTCTACAAGTTCATCAAGCCCATCCTGGAAAAGATGG
ACGGCACCGAGGAACTGCTCGTGAAGCTGAACAGAGAGGACCTGCTGCGGAAGCAGCGGACCTTCGACAA
CGGCAGCATCCCCCACCAGATCCACCTGGGAGAGCTGCACGCCATTCTGCGGCGGCAGGAAGATTTTTAC
CCATTCCTGAAGGACAACCGGGAAAAGATCGAGAAGATCCTGACCTTCCGCATCCCCTACTACGTGGGCC
CTCTGGCCAGGGGAAACAGCAGATTCGCCTGGATGACCAGAAAGAGCGAGGAAACCATCACCCCCTGGAA
CTTCGAGGAAGTGGTGGACAAGGGCGCTTCCGCCCAGAGCTTCATCGAGCGGATGACCAACTTCGATAAG
AACCTGCCCAACGAGAAGGTGCTGCCCAAGCACAGCCTGCTGTACGAGTACTTCACCGTGTATAACGAGC
TGACCAAAGTGAAATACGTGACCGAGGGAATGAGAAAGCCCGCCTTCCTGAGCGGCGAGCAGAAAAAGGC
CATCGTGGACCTGCTGTTCAAGACCAACCGGAAAGTGACCGTGAAGCAGCTGAAAGAGGACTACTTCAAG
AAAATCGAGTGCTTCGACTCCGTGGAAATCTCCGGCGTGGAAGATCGGTTCAACGCCTCCCTGGGCACAT
ACCACGATCTGCTGAAAATTATCAAGGACAAGGACTTCCTGGACAATGAGGAAAACGAGGACATTCTGGA
AGATATCGTGCTGACCCTGACACTGTTTGAGGACAGAGAGATGATCGAGGAACGGCTGAAAACCTATGCC
CACCTGTTCGACGACAAAGTGATGAAGCAGCTGAAGCGGCGGAGATACACCGGCTGGGGCAGGCTGAGCC
GGAAGCTGATCAACGGCATCCGGGACAAGCAGTCCGGCAAGACAATCCTGGATTTCCTGAAGTCCGACGG
CTTCGCCAACAGAAACTTCATGCAGCTGATCCACGACGACAGCCTGACCTTTAAAGAGGACATCCAGAAA
GCCCAGGTGTCCGGCCAGGGCGATAGCCTGCACGAGCACATTGCCAATCTGGCCGGCAGCCCCGCCATTA
AGAAGGGCATCCTGCAGACAGTGAAGGTGGTGGACGAGCTCGTGAAAGTGATGGGCCGGCACAAGCCCGA
GAACATCGTGATCGAAATGGCCAGAGAGAACCAGACCACCCAGAAGGGACAGAAGAACAGCCGCGAGAGA
ATGAAGCGGATCGAAGAGGGCATCAAAGAGCTGGGCAGCCAGATCCTGAAAGAACACCCCGTGGAAAACA
CCCAGCTGCAGAACGAGAAGCTGTACCTGTACTACCTGCAGAATGGGCGGGATATGTACGTGGACCAGGA
ACTGGACATCAACCGGCTGTCCGACTACGATGTGGACCATATCGTGCCTCAGAGCTTTCTGAAGGACGAC
TCCATCGACAACAAGGTGCTGACCAGAAGCGACAAGAACCGGGGCAAGAGCGACAACGTGCCCTCCGAAG
AGGTCGTGAAGAAGATGAAGAACTACTGGCGGCAGCTGCTGAACGCCAAGCTGATTACCCAGAGAAAGTT
CGACAATCTGACCAAGGCCGAGAGAGGCGGCCTGAGCGAACTGGATAAGGCCGGCTTCATCAAGAGACAG
CTGGTGGAAACCCGGCAGATCACAAAGCACGTGGCACAGATCCTGGACTCCCGGATGAACACTAAGTACG
ACGAGAATGACAAGCTGATCCGGGAAGTGAAAGTGATCACCCTGAAGTCCAAGCTGGTGTCCGATTTCCG
GAAGGATTTCCAGTTTTACAAAGTGCGCGAGATCAACAACTACCACCACGCCCACGACGCCTACCTGAAC
GCCGTCGTGGGAACCGCCCTGATCAAAAAGTACCCTAAGCTGGAAAGCGAGTTCGTGTACGGCGACTACA
AGGTGTACGACGTGCGGAAGATGATCGCCAAGAGCGAGCAGGAAATCGGCAAGGCTACCGCCAAGTACTT
CTTCTACAGCAACATCATGAACTTTTTCAAGACCGAGATTACCCTGGCCAACGGCGAGATCCGGAAGCGG
CCTCTGATCGAGACAAACGGCGAAACCGGGGAGATCGTGTGGGATAAGGGCCGGGATTTTGCCACCGTGC
GGAAAGTGCTGAGCATGCCCCAAGTGAATATCGTGAAAAAGACCGAGGTGCAGACAGGCGGCTTCAGCAA
AGAGTCTATCCTGCCCAAGAGGAACAGCGATAAGCTGATCGCCAGAAAGAAGGACTGGGACCCTAAGAAG
TACGGCGGCTTCGACAGCCCCACCGTGGCCTATTCTGTGCTGGTGGTGGCCAAAGTGGAAAAGGGCAAGT
CCAAGAAACTGAAGAGTGTGAAAGAGCTGCTGGGGATCACCATCATGGAAAGAAGCAGCTTCGAGAAGAA
TCCCATCGACTTTCTGGAAGCCAAGGGCTACAAAGAAGTGAAAAAGGACCTGATCATCAAGCTGCCTAAG
TACTCCCTGTTCGAGCTGGAAAACGGCCGGAAGAGAATGCTGGCCTCTGCCGGCGAACTGCAGAAGGGAA
ACGAACTGGCCCTGCCCTCCAAATATGTGAACTTCCTGTACCTGGCCAGCCACTATGAGAAGCTGAAGGG
CTCCCCCGAGGATAATGAGCAGAAACAGCTGTTTGTGGAACAGCACAAGCACTACCTGGACGAGATCATC
GAGCAGATCAGCGAGTTCTCCAAGAGAGTGATCCTGGCCGACGCTAATCTGGACAAAGTGCTGTCCGCCT
ACAACAAGCACCGGGATAAGCCCATCAGAGAGCAGGCCGAGAATATCATCCACCTGTTTACCCTGACCAA
TCTGGGAGCCCCTGCCGCCTTCAAGTACTTTGACACCACCATCGACCGGAAGAGGTACACCAGCACCAAA
GAGGTGCTGGACGCCACCCTGATCCACCAGAGCATCACCGGCCTGTACGAGACACGGATCGACCTGTCTC
AGCTGGGAGGCGACAGCCCCAAGAAGAAGAGAAAGGTGGAGGCCAGCTAAGAATTCTAACTAGAGCTCGC
TGATCAGCCTCGACTGTGCCTTCTAGTTGCCAGCCATCTGTTGTTTGCCCCTCCCCCGTGCCTTCCTTGA
CCCTGGAAGGTGCCACTCCCACTGTCCTTTCCTAATAAAATGAGGAAATTGCATCGCATTGTCTGAGTAG
GTGTCATTCTATTCTGGGGGGTGGGGTGGGGCAGGACAGCAAGGGGGAGGATTGGGAAGAGAATAGCAGG
CATGCTGGGGAGCGGCCGCAGGAACCCCTAGTGATGGAGTTGGCCACTCCCTCTCTGCGCGCTCGCTCGC
TCACTGAGGCCGGGCGACCAAAGGTCGCCCGACGCCCGGGCTTTGCCCGGGCGGCCTCAGTGAGCGAGCG
AGCGCGCAGCTGCCTGCAGGGGCGCCTGATGCGGTATTTTCTCCTTACGCATCTGTGCGGTATTTCACAC
CGCATA
[95 nt withheld, positions 6797-6891]
T
[46 nt withheld, positions 6893-6938]
C
[141 nt withheld, positions 6940-7080]
CCTTTGACGTTGGAGTCCACGTTCTTT
[37 nt withheld, positions 7108-7144]
ACTCTATCTCGGGCTATTCTTTTGATTTATAAGGGATTTTGCCGATTTCGGTCTATTGGTTAAAAAATGA
GCTGATTTAACAAAAATTTAACGCGAATTTTAACAAAATATTAACGTTTACAATTTTATGGTGCACTCTC
AGTACAATCTGCTCTGATGCCGCATAGTTAAGCCAGCCCCGACACCCGCCAACACCCGCTGACGCGCCCT
GACGGGCTTGTCTGCTCCCGGCATCCGCTTACAGACAAGCTGTGACCGTCTCCGGGAGCTGCATGTGTCA
GAGGTTTTCACCGTCATCACCGAAACGCGCGAGACGAAAGGGCCTCGTGATACGCCTATTTTTATAGGTT
AATGTCATGATAATAATGGTTTCTTAGACGTCAGGTGGCACTTTTCGGGGAAATGTGCGCGGAACCCCTA
TTTGTTTATTTTTCTAAATACATTCAAATATGTATCCGCTCATGAGACAATAACCCTGATAAATGCTTCA
ATAATATTGAAAAAGGAAGAGTATGAGTATTCAACATTTCCGTGTCGCCCTTATTCCCTTTTTTGCGGCA
TTTTGCCTTCCTGTTTTTGCTCACCCAGAAACGCTGGTGAAAGTAAAAGATGCTGAAGATCAGTTGGGTG
CACGAGTGGGTTACATCGAACTGGATCTCAACAGCGGTAAGATCCTTGAGAGTTTTCGCCCCGAAGAACG
TTTTCCAATGATGAGCACTTTTAAAGTTCTGCTATGTGGCGCGGTATTATCCCGTATTGACGCCGGGCAA
GAGCAACTCGGTCGCCGCATACACTATTCTCAGAATGACTTGGTTGAGTACTCACCAGTCACAGAAAAGC
ATCTTACGGATGGCATGACAGTAAGAGAATTATGCAGTGCTGCCATAACCATGAGTGATAACACTGCGGC
CAACTTACTTCTGACAACGATCGGAGGACCGAAGGAGCTAACCGCTTTTTTGCACAACATGGGGGATCAT
GTAACTCGCCTTGATCGTTGGGAACCGGAGCTGAATGAAGCCATACCAAACGACGAGCGTGACACCACGA
TGCCTGTAGCAATGGCAACAACGTTGCGCAAACTATTAACTGGCGAACTACTTACTCTAGCTTCCCGGCA
ACAATTAATAGACTGGATGGAGGCGGATAAAGTTGCAGGACCACTTCTGCGCTCGGCCCTTCCGGCTGGC
TGGTTTATTGCTGATAAATCTGGAGCCGGTGAGCGTGGAAGCCGCGGTATCATTGCAGCACTGGGGCCAG
ATGGTAAGCCCTCCCGTATCGTAGTTATCTACACGACGGGGAGTCAGGCAACTATGGATGAACGAAATAG
ACAGATCGCTGAGATAGGTGCCTCACTGATTAAGCATTGGTAACTGTCAGACCAAGTTTACTCATATATA
CTTTAGATTGATTTAAAACTTCATTTTTAATTTAAAAGGATCTAGGTGAAGATCCTTTTTGATAATCTCA
TGACCAAAATCCCTTAACGTGAGTTTTCGTTCCACTGAGCGTCAGACCCCGTAGAAAAGATCAAAGGATC
TTCTTGAGATCCTTTTTTTCTGCGCGTAATCTGCTGCTTGCAAACAAAAAAACCACCGCTACCAGCGGTG
GTTTGTTTGCCGGATCAAGAGCTACCAACTCTTTTTCCGAAGGTAACTGGCTTCAGCAGAGCGCAGATAC
CAAATACTGTTCTTCTAGTGTAGCCGTAGTTAGGCCACCACTTCAAGAACTCTGTAGCACCGCCTACATA
CCTCGCTCTGCTAATCCTGTTACCAGTGGCTGCTGCCAGTGGCGATAAGTCGTGTCTTACCGGGTTGGAC
TCAAGACGATAGTTACCGGATAAGGCGCAGCGGTCGGGCTGAACGGGGGGTTCGTGCACACAGCCCAGCT
TGGAGCGAACGACCTACACCGAACTGAGATACCTACAGCGTGAGCTATGAGAAAGCGCCACGCTTCCCGA
AGGGAGAAAGGCGGACAGGTATCCGGTAAGCGGCAGGGTCGGAACAGGAGAGCGCACGAGGGAGCTTCCA
GGGGGAAACGCCTGGTATCTTTATAGTCCTGTCGGGTTTCGCCACCTCTGACTTGAGCGTCGATTTTTGT
GATGCTCGTCAGGGGGGCGGAGCCTATGGAAAAACGCCAGCAACGCGGCCTTTTT
Features (pLannotate 1.2.2; 19 found; start..end, strand, type, name):
     39..279     +  promoter       U6 promoter: RNA polymerase III promoter for human U6 snRNA
    308..383     +  misc_RNA       gRNA scaffold: guide RNA scaffold for the Streptococcus pyogenes CRISPR/Cas9 system
    390..433     +  misc_RNA       gRNA scaffold (fragment): guide RNA scaffold for the Streptococcus pyogenes CRISPR/Cas9 system
    534..1247    +  CDS            EGFP: EGFP is a basic (constitutively fluorescent) green fluorescent protein published in 1996, derived from Aequorea victoria. It is reported to be a rapidly-maturing weak dimer with moderate acid sensitivity.
   1341..1626    +  enhancer       CMV enhancer: human cytomegalovirus immediate early enhancer; contains an 18-bp deletion relative to the standard CMV enhancer
   1628..1905    +  promoter       chicken β-actin promoter: No description available
   1906..2133    +  intron         hybrid intron: hybrid between chicken β-actin (CBA) and minute virus of mice (MMV) introns (Gray et al., 2011)
   2154..2181    +  CDS            3xHA (fragment): three tandem HA epitope tags
   2214..3815    +  CDS            Cas9(N): N-terminal portion of Streptococcus pyogenes Cas9 (Zetsche et al., 2015)
   3816..6314    +  CDS            Cas9(C): C-terminal portion of Streptococcus pyogenes Cas9 (Zetsche et al., 2015)
   6384..6495    +  polyA_signal   bGH poly(A) signal: bovine growth hormone polyadenylation signal
   6600..6740    +  repeat_region  AAV2 ITR: inverted terminal repeat of adeno-associated virus serotype 2 inverted
   6745..6796    -  misc_feature   bom (fragment): basis of mobility region from pBR322
   6815..7270    +  rep_origin     f1 ori (sequence partly withheld): f1 bacteriophage origin of replication; arrow indicates direction of (+) strand synthesis
   7271..7320    -  misc_feature   bom (fragment): basis of mobility region from pBR322
   7422..7457    -  CDS            rop (fragment): Rop protein, which maintains plasmids at low copy number; rop
   7552..7656    +  promoter       AmpR promoter: bla
   7657..8517    +  CDS            AmpR: β-lactamase; bla; confers resistance to ampicillin, carbenicillin, and related antibiotics
   8688..9276    +  rep_origin     ori: high-copy-number ColE1/pMB1/pBR322/pUC origin of replication
