[The description below was written by a language model from this plasmid's Addgene catalogue record and pLannotate feature annotations shown in this document.]
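Description:
pORANGE GFP-Actb KI #2 is a mammalian expression plasmid built on the pORANGE backbone, an all-in-one CRISPR/Cas9 knock-in vector designed for fluorescent or epitope tagging of endogenous proteins, particularly in neurons. It is propagated in bacteria as a high-copy plasmid through a ColE1/pUC-type origin and selected with ampicillin via the β-lactamase gene; an f1 origin is also present. A single AAV2 inverted terminal repeat is annotated downstream of the expression cassette. With only one annotated, the record does not indicate a functional AAV packaging arrangement.

The plasmid combines three functional units. A human U6 RNA polymerase III promoter drives a guide RNA with the Streptococcus pyogenes scaffold, targeting the rat Actb locus (this is the second guide design for this gene, as the name suggests). A Cbh promoter, annotated as a CMV enhancer, chicken β-actin promoter and hybrid intron, drives S. pyogenes Cas9. The annotation software splits Cas9 into contiguous N- and C-terminal portions that together form a continuous coding region. It is preceded by a fragment matching an HA epitope tag and terminated by the bGH polyadenylation signal. Between these two units sits a promoterless EGFP donor, which has no annotated promoter of its own. The feature table does not annotate the sequences flanking the donor, so the exact integration mechanism cannot be read from this record.

According to the stated purpose, the donor is inserted at the N-terminus of β-actin, immediately before the start codon. This yields GFP-β-actin expressed from the native locus at endogenous levels rather than by overexpression, which suits live or fixed imaging of the actin cytoskeleton in rat cells.
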