Addgene plasmid #139666: pORANGE GFP-Actb KI #2
Purpose: Endogenous tagging of β-actin: N-terminal (amino acid position: before startcodon)
Depositing lab: Harold MacGillavry. Publication: ORANGE: A CRISPR/Cas9-based genome editing toolbox for epitope tagging of endogenous proteins in neurons. Willems J, de Jong APH, Scheefhals N, Mertens E, Catsburg LAE, Poorthuis RB, de Winter F, Verhaagen J, Meye FJ, MacGillavry HD. PLoS Biol. 2020 Apr 10;18(4):e3000665. doi: 10.1371/journal.pbio.3000665. PubMed 32275651.
Backbone
  Vector backbone: pORANGE
  Backbone size w/o insert (bp): 9299
  Vector type: Mammalian Expression
Growth in bacteria
  Bacterial resistance: Ampicillin, 100 μg/mL
  Growth temperature: 37°C
  Growth strain: DH5alpha
  Copy number: High Copy
Gene/Insert
  Gene/Insert name: gRNA and GFP donor
  gRNA/shRNA sequence: TGGCGAACTATCAAGGCACA
  Species: R. norvegicus (rat)
  Promoter: U6 and Cbh
  Cloning method: Restriction Enzyme; 5′ cloning site Unknown (unknown if destroyed)
  Sequencing primers: 5′ aaggctgttagagagataattggaa; 3′ cgggccatttaccgtaagtt
Terms and licenses: Academic/Nonprofit Terms; Industry Terms: Not Available to Industry
How to cite: pORANGE GFP-Actb KI #2 was a gift from Harold MacGillavry (Addgene plasmid # 139666 ; http://n2t.net/addgene:139666 ; RRID:Addgene_139666)
